Addgene plasmid #101888: 5TCM (PP-BRD3)
Purpose: Bacterial expression for structure determination; may not be full ORF
Depositing lab: Cheryl Arrowsmith. Depositing organization: University of Toronto.
Backbone
  Vector backbone: pET15-MHL
  Backbone manufacturer: Cheryl Arrowsmith (Addgene plasmid # 26092)
  Vector type: Bacterial Expression
Growth in bacteria
  Bacterial resistance: Ampicillin, 100 μg/mL
  Growth temperature: 37°C
  Growth strain: DH5alpha
  Copy number: Unknown
Gene/Insert
  Gene/Insert name: PP-BRD3 (alt name: PDB IDs: 5TCM, 6BYA)
  Species: Leishmania donovani
  Promoter: T7
  Tag / fusion protein: 6xHis, TEV (N terminal on backbone)
  Cloning method: Ligation Independent Cloning
  Sequencing primers: 5′ T7; 3′ T7-term
Terms and licenses: Academic/Nonprofit Terms; Industry Terms: Not Available to Industry
Depositor comments: N terminal tag: MHHHHHHSSGRENLYFQG. SGC Clone Sample ID: LdBPK_091320.1:MAC055-C02:C235023. SGC or PDG links: http://www.thesgc.org/structures/5TCM/ http://www.thesgc.org/structures/6BYA/
How to cite: 5TCM (PP-BRD3) was a gift from Cheryl Arrowsmith (Addgene plasmid # 101888 ; http://n2t.net/addgene:101888 ; RRID:Addgene_101888)
