[The description below was written by a language model from this plasmid's Addgene catalogue record and pLannotate feature annotations shown in this document.]
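Description:
5TCM (PP-BRD3) is a bacterial expression plasmid built on the pET15-MHL backbone, a pET-type vector adapted for ligation-independent cloning. It was made to produce recombinant protein in E. coli for structure determination. It carries a pBR322-type ColE1 origin together with the bom mobility region and the rop gene, which normally restrains copy number, although the record lists copy number as unknown. Selection is by ampicillin through the bla (AmpR) gene and its own promoter. Several short tetracycline-resistance fragments and a tet promoter are also annotated. These are non-functional remnants of the pBR322 ancestry, not a second marker.

The insert encodes PP-BRD3 from Leishmania donovani, and the associated crystal structures are listed as alternative names. The depositor cautions that the clone may not cover the full open reading frame, which is typical of constructs trimmed to a crystallisable domain. The annotation leaves the insert itself unlabelled, in the roughly 400 nt gap between the tag and the terminator-proximal vector sequence.

Expression is driven by a T7 promoter followed by a lac operator and the phage T7 gene 10 ribosome binding site, and it ends at the T7 terminator. The plasmid-borne lacI gene supplies repressor, so transcription stays off until IPTG induction in a host that provides T7 RNA polymerase. The protein is fused at its N terminus to a backbone-encoded 6xHis tag followed by a TEV protease site, which allows metal-affinity purification and then tag removal. The short "capTEV" and "SET1" fragment hits probably reflect partial matches to this tag and to vector sequence near the terminator, not genuine additional fusion partners.
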