Features (pLannotate 1.2.2; 19 found; start..end, strand, type, name):
      1..19      +  promoter       T7 promoter: promoter for bacteriophage T7 RNA polymerase
     20..44      +  protein_bind   lac operator: The lac repressor binds to the lac operator to inhibit transcription in E. coli. This inhibition can be relieved by adding lactose or isopropyl-β-D-thiogalactopyranoside (IPTG). lac repressor encoded by lacI
     59..81      +  RBS            RBS: efficient ribosome binding site from bacteriophage T7 gene 10 (Olins and Rangwala, 1989)
     89..107     +  CDS            capTEV™ (fragment): composite tag for in vivo biotinylation, TEV protease cleavage, and 6xHis tagging
    522..571     +  CDS            SET1 (fragment): solubility-enhancement tag derived from T7 phage gene 10B
    579..626     +  terminator     T7 terminator: transcription terminator for bacteriophage T7 RNA polymerase
    649..753     -  CDS            TcR (fragment): tetracycline efflux protein; tet; confers resistance to tetracycline
    801..829     -  promoter       tet promoter: E. coli promoter for tetracycline efflux protein gene
    942..1046    +  promoter       AmpR promoter: bla
   1047..1907    +  CDS            AmpR: β-lactamase; bla; confers resistance to ampicillin, carbenicillin, and related antibiotics
   2078..2666    +  rep_origin     ori: high-copy-number ColE1/pMB1/pBR322/pUC origin of replication
   2852..2991    -  misc_feature   bom: basis of mobility region from pBR322
   3093..3284    -  CDS            rop: Rop protein, which maintains plasmids at low copy number; rop
   3301..3681    +  CDS            YPB1_ECOLX: Protein predicted: Swiss-Prot protein existence level 4. From Escherichia coli.
   3923..4547    -  CDS            TcR (fragment): tetracycline efflux protein; tet; confers resistance to tetracycline
   4562..4583    -  protein_bind   CAP binding site: CAP binding activates transcription in the presence of cAMP. E. coli catabolite activator protein
   4596..5678    -  CDS            lacI: lac repressor; lacI; The lac repressor binds to the lac operator to inhibit transcription in E. coli. This inhibition can be relieved by adding lactose or isopropyl-β-D-thiogalactopyranoside (IPTG).
   5679..5756    -  promoter       lacI promoter: lacI
   5764..6043    -  CDS            TcR (fragment): tetracycline efflux protein; tet; confers resistance to tetracycline
>Addgene plasmid #101888 | 5TCM (PP-BRD3) | addgene full sequence | sequence record 194699 | Addgene NGS Result
TAATACGACTCACTATAGGGGAATTGTGAGCGGATAACAATTCCCCTCTAGAAATAATTTTGTTTAACTT
TAAGAAGGAGATATACCATGCATCATCATCATCATCACAGCAGCGGCAGAGAAAACTTGTATTTCCAGGG
CTATAATGAGGCAGATGTAGCTGCGCTGGTGCGGAGCCTGGATCGTGCGGAGGATCATCATATCTTTGCC
GTCGATGTTCTGGAAACCTATCCGTACTTAGCGGAAAGCTACACCAAAGTATGCCCGCGTCGCTGCGATT
TGGCGACCGCAGCCCAAAAGGCACTGGAGGGAGCTTATAGCTACGACCTGCGGTTGGAAGGCCTCAAAGC
CGACATCGCTCTTATGGCGTCTAACTGCGTCGCCTATAATGGGCCGACGAGCGCGTATGCCGAAACTGCC
GCCAAATTTGAACGGTATGCCCTGGAACAGATTGATGCTTTCGTGTTGGAACATAACGGGGGTTGCTGAT
GACGAAGCTTGCGGCCGCACTCGAGGATCCGGCTGCTAACAAAGCCCGAAAGGAAGCTGAGTTGGCTGCT
GCCACCGCTGAGCAATAACTAGCATAACCCCTTGGGGCCTCTAAACGGGTCTTGAGGGGTTTTTTGCTGA
AAGGAGGAACTATATCCGGATATCCCGCAAGAGGCCCGGCAGTACCGGCATAACCAAGCCTATGCCTACA
GCATCCAGGGTGACGGTGCCGAGGATGACGATGAGCGCATTGTTAGATTTCATACACGGTGCCTGACTGC
GTTAGCAATTTAACTGTGATAAACTACCGCATTAAAGCTTATCGATGATAAGCTGTCAAACATGAGAATT
CTTGAAGACGAAAGGGCCTCGTGATACGCCTATTTTTATAGGTTAATGTCATGATAATAATGGTTTCTTA
GACGTCAGGTGGCACTTTTCGGGGAAATGTGCGCGGAACCCCTATTTGTTTATTTTTCTAAATACATTCA
AATATGTATCCGCTCATGAGACAATAACCCTGATAAATGCTTCAATAATATTGAAAAAGGAAGAGTATGA
GTATTCAACATTTCCGTGTCGCCCTTATTCCCTTTTTTGCGGCATTTTGCCTTCCTGTTTTTGCTCACCC
AGAAACGCTGGTGAAAGTAAAAGATGCTGAAGATCAGTTGGGTGCACGAGTGGGTTACATCGAACTGGAT
CTCAACAGCGGTAAGATCCTTGAGAGTTTTCGCCCCGAAGAACGTTTTCCAATGATGAGCACTTTTAAAG
TTCTGCTATGTGGCGCGGTATTATCCCGTGTTGACGCCGGGCAAGAGCAACTCGGTCGCCGCATACACTA
TTCTCAGAATGACTTGGTTGAGTACTCACCAGTCACAGAAAAGCATCTTACGGATGGCATGACAGTAAGA
GAATTATGCAGTGCTGCCATAACCATGAGTGATAACACTGCGGCCAACTTACTTCTGACAACGATCGGAG
GACCGAAGGAGCTAACCGCTTTTTTGCACAACATGGGGGATCATGTAACTCGCCTTGATCGTTGGGAACC
GGAGCTGAATGAAGCCATACCAAACGACGAGCGTGACACCACGATGCCTGCAGCAATGGCAACAACGTTG
CGCAAACTATTAACTGGCGAACTACTTACTCTAGCTTCCCGGCAACAATTAATAGACTGGATGGAGGCGG
ATAAAGTTGCAGGACCACTTCTGCGCTCGGCCCTTCCGGCTGGCTGGTTTATTGCTGATAAATCTGGAGC
CGGTGAGCGTGGGTCTCGCGGTATCATTGCAGCACTGGGGCCAGATGGTAAGCCCTCCCGTATCGTAGTT
ATCTACACGACGGGGAGTCAGGCAACTATGGATGAACGAAATAGACAGATCGCTGAGATAGGTGCCTCAC
TGATTAAGCATTGGTAACTGTCAGACCAAGTTTACTCATATATACTTTAGATTGATTTAAAACTTCATTT
TTAATTTAAAAGGATCTAGGTGAAGATCCTTTTTGATAATCTCATGACCAAAATCCCTTAACGTGAGTTT
TCGTTCCACTGAGCGTCAGACCCCGTAGAAAAGATCAAAGGATCTTCTTGAGATCCTTTTTTTCTGCGCG
TAATCTGCTGCTTGCAAACAAAAAAACCACCGCTACCAGCGGTGGTTTGTTTGCCGGATCAAGAGCTACC
AACTCTTTTTCCGAAGGTAACTGGCTTCAGCAGAGCGCAGATACCAAATACTGTCCTTCTAGTGTAGCCG
TAGTTAGGCCACCACTTCAAGAACTCTGTAGCACCGCCTACATACCTCGCTCTGCTAATCCTGTTACCAG
TGGCTGCTGCCAGTGGCGATAAGTCGTGTCTTACCGGGTTGGACTCAAGACGATAGTTACCGGATAAGGC
GCAGCGGTCGGGCTGAACGGGGGGTTCGTGCACACAGCCCAGCTTGGAGCGAACGACCTACACCGAACTG
AGATACCTACAGCGTGAGCTATGAGAAAGCGCCACGCTTCCCGAAGGGAGAAAGGCGGACAGGTATCCGG
TAAGCGGCAGGGTCGGAACAGGAGAGCGCACGAGGGAGCTTCCAGGGGGAAACGCCTGGTATCTTTATAG
TCCTGTCGGGTTTCGCCACCTCTGACTTGAGCGTCGATTTTTGTGATGCTCGTCAGGGGGGCGGAGCCTA
TGGAAAAACGCCAGCAACGCGGCCTTTTTACGGTTCCTGGCCTTTTGCTGGCCTTTTGCTCACATGTTCT
TTCCTGCGTTATCCCCTGATTCTGTGGATAACCGTATTACCGCCTTTGAGTGAGCTGATACCGCTCGCCG
CAGCCGAACGACCGAGCGCAGCGAGTCAGTGAGCGAGGAAGCGGAAGAGCGCCTGATGCGGTATTTTCTC
CTTACGCATCTGTGCGGTATTTCACACCGCAATGGTGCACTCTCAGTACAATCTGCTCTGATGCCGCATA
GTTAAGCCAGTATACACTCCGCTATCGCTACGTGACTGGGTCATGGCTGCGCCCCGACACCCGCCAACAC
CCGCTGACGCGCCCTGACGGGCTTGTCTGCTCCCGGCATCCGCTTACAGACAAGCTGTGACCGTCTCCGG
GAGCTGCATGTGTCAGAGGTTTTCACCGTCATCACCGAAACGCGCGAGGCAGCTGCGGTAAAGCTCATCA
GCGTGGTCGTGAAGCGATTCACAGATGTCTGCCTGTTCATCCGCGTCCAGCTCGTTGAGTTTCTCCAGAA
GCGTTAATGTCTGGCTTCTGATAAAGCGGGCCATGTTAAGGGCGGTTTTTTCCTGTTTGGTCACTGATGC
CTCCGTGTAAGGGGGATTTCTGTTCATGGGGGTAATGATACCGATGAAACGAGAGAGGATGCTCACGATA
CGGGTTACTGATGATGAACATGCCCGGTTACTGGAACGTTGTGAGGGTAAACAACTGGCGGTATGGATGC
GGCGGGACCAGAGAAAAATCACTCAGGGTCAATGCCAGCGCTTCGTTAATACAGATGTAGGTGTTCCACA
GGGTAGCCAGCAGCATCCTGCGATGCAGATCCGGAACATAATGGTGCAGGGCGCTGACTTCCGCGTTTCC
AGACTTTACGAAACACGGAAACCGAAGACCATTCATGTTGTTGCTCAGGTCGCAGACGTTTTGCAGCAGC
AGTCGCTTCACGTTCGCTCGCGTATCGGTGATTCATTCTGCTAACCAGTAAGGCAACCCCGCCAGCCTAG
CCGGGTCCTCAACGACAGGAGCACGATCATGCGCACCCGTGGCCAGGACCCAACGCTGCCCGAGATGCGC
CGCGTGCGGCTGCTGGAGATGGCGGACGCGATGGATATGTTCTGCCAAGGGTTGGTTTGCGCATTCACAG
TTCTCCGCAAGAATTGATTGGCTCCAATTCTTGGAGTGGTGAATCCGTTAGCGAGGTGCCGCCGGCTTCC
ATTCAGGTCGAGGTGGCCCGGCTCCATGCACCGCGACGCAACGCGGGGAGGCAGACAAGGTATAGGGCGG
CGCCTACAATCCATGCCAACCCGTTCCATGTGCTCGCCGAGGCGGCATAAATCGCCGTGACGATCAGCGG
TCCAATGATCGAAGTTAGGCTGGTAAGAGCCGCGAGCGATCCTTGAAGCTGTCCCTGATGGTCGTCATCT
ACCTGCCTGGACAGCATGGCCTGCAACGCGGGCATCCCGATGCCGCCGGAAGCGAGAAGAATCATAATGG
GGAAGGCCATCCAGCCTCGCGTCGCGAACGCCAGCAAGACGTAGCCCAGCGCGTCGGCCGCCATGCCGGC
GATAATGGCCTGCTTCTCGCCGAAACGTTTGGTGGCGGGACCAGTGACGAAGGCTTGAGCGAGGGCGTGC
AAGATTCCGAATACCGCAAGCGACAGGCCGATCATCGTCGCGCTCCAGCGAAAGCGGTCCTCGCCGAAAA
TGACCCAGAGCGCTGCCGGCACCTGTCCTACGAGTTGCATGATAAAGAAGACAGTCATAAGTGCGGCGAC
GATAGTCATGCCCCGCGCCCACCGGAAGGAGCTGACTGGGTTGAAGGCTCTCAAGGGCATCGGTCGAGAT
CCCGGTGCCTAATGAGTGAGCTAACTTACATTAATTGCGTTGCGCTCACTGCCCGCTTTCCAGTCGGGAA
ACCTGTCGTGCCAGCTGCATTAATGAATCGGCCAACGCGCGGGGAGAGGCGGTTTGCGTATTGGGCGCCA
GGGTGGTTTTTCTTTTCACCAGTGAGACGGGCAACAGCTGATTGCCCTTCACCGCCTGGCCCTGAGAGAG
TTGCAGCAAGCGGTCCACGCTGGTTTGCCCCAGCAGGCGAAAATCCTGTTTGATGGTGGTTAACGGCGGG
ATATAACATGAGCTGTCTTCGGTATCGTCGTATCCCACTACCGAGATATCCGCACCAACGCGCAGCCCGG
ACTCGGTAATGGCGCGCATTGCGCCCAGCGCCATCTGATCGTTGGCAACCAGCATCGCAGTGGGAACGAT
GCCCTCATTCAGCATTTGCATGGTTTGTTGAAAACCGGACATGGCACTCCAGTCGCCTTCCCGTTCCGCT
ATCGGCTGAATTTGATTGCGAGTGAGATATTTATGCCAGCCAGCCAGACGCAGACGCGCCGAGACAGAAC
TTAATGGGCCCGCTAACAGCGCGATTTGCTGGTGACCCAATGCGACCAGATGCTCCACGCCCAGTCGCGT
ACCGTCTTCATGGGAGAAAATAATACTGTTGATGGGTGTCTGGTCAGAGACATCAAGAAATAACGCCGGA
ACATTAGTGCAGGCAGCTTCCACAGCAATGGCATCCTGGTCATCCAGCGGATAGTTAATGATCAGCCCAC
TGACGCGTTGCGCGAGAAGATTGTGCACCGCCGCTTTACAGGCTTCGACGCCGCTTCGTTCTACCATCGA
CACCACCACGCTGGCACCCAGTTGATCGGCGCGAGATTTAATCGCCGCGACAATTTGCGACGGCGCGTGC
AGGGCCAGACTGGAGGTGGCAACGCCAATCAGCAACGACTGTTTGCCCGCCAGTTGTTGTGCCACGCGGT
TGGGAATGTAATTCAGCTCCGCCATCGCCGCTTCCACTTTTTCCCGCGTTTTCGCAGAAACGTGGCTGGC
CTGGTTCACCACGCGGGAAACGGTCTGATAAGAGACACCGGCATACTCTGCGACATCGTATAACGTTACT
GGTTTCACATTCACCACCCTGAATTGACTCTCTTCCGGGCGCTATCATGCCATACCGCGAAAGGTTTTGC
GCCATTCGATGGTGTCCGGGATCTCGACGCTCTCCCTTATGCGACTCCTGCATTAGGAAGCAGCCCAGTA
GTAGGTTGAGGCCGTTGAGCACCGCCGCCGCAAGGAATGGTGCATGCAAGGAGATGGCGCCCAACAGTCC
CCCGGCCACGGGGCCTGCCACCATACCCACGCCGAAACAAGCGCTCATGAGCCCGAAGTGGCGAGCCCGA
TCTTCCCCATCGGTGATGTCGGCGATATAGGCGCCAGCAACCGCACCTGTGGCGCCGGTGATGCCGGCCA
CGATGCGTCCGGCGTAGAGGATCGAGATCTCGATCCCGCGAAAT
