>Addgene plasmid #101888 | 5TCM (PP-BRD3) | depositor partial sequence | sequence record 192815 | insert
TATAATGAGGCAGATGTAGCTGCGCTGGTGCGGAGCCTGGATCGTGCGGAGGATCATCATATCTTTGCCG
TCGATGTTCTGGAAACCTATCCGTACTTAGCGGAAAGCTACACCAAAGTATGCCCGCGTCGCTGCGATTT
GGCGACCGCAGCCCAAAAGGCACTGGAGGGAGCTTATAGCTACGACCTGCGGTTGGAAGGCCTCAAAGCC
GACATCGCTCTTATGGCGTCTAACTGCGTCGCCTATAATGGGCCGACGAGCGCGTATGCCGAAACTGCCG
CCAAATTTGAACGGTATGCCCTGGAACAGATTGATGCTTTCGTGTTGGAACATAACGGGGGTTGC
